Addgene plasmid #238233: pRK5_mCherry_P2AT2A_GFP-nb-KS
Purpose: For overexpression of mCherry_P2AT2A_GFP-nb-KS
Depositing lab: Denes Hnisz. Depositing organization: Max Planck Institute for Molecular Genetics. Publication: Probing condensate microenvironments with a micropeptide killswitch. Zhang Y, Stoppelkamp I, Fernandez-Pernas P, Allram M, Charman M, Magalhaes AP, Piedavent-Salomon M, Sommer G, Sung YC, Meyer K, Grams N, Halko E, Dongre S, Meierhofer D, Malszycki M, Ilik IA, Aktas T, Kraushar ML, Vastenhouw N, Weitzman MD, Grebien F, Niskanen H, Hnisz D. Nature. 2025 Jun 4. doi: 10.1038/s41586-025-09141-5. PubMed 40468084.
Backbone
  Vector backbone: pRK5
  Vector type: Mammalian Expression
Growth in bacteria
  Bacterial resistance: Ampicillin, 100 μg/mL
  Growth temperature: 37°C
  Growth strain: DH5alpha
  Copy number: High Copy
Gene/Insert
  Gene/Insert name: mCherry_P2AT2A_GFP-nb-KS
  Species: H. sapiens (human)
  Cloning method: Gibson Cloning
Terms and licenses: Academic/Nonprofit Terms; Industry Terms: Not Available to Industry
How to cite: pRK5_mCherry_P2AT2A_GFP-nb-KS was a gift from Denes Hnisz (Addgene plasmid # 238233 ; http://n2t.net/addgene:238233 ; RRID:Addgene_238233)
