[The description below was written by a language model from this plasmid's Addgene catalogue record and pLannotate feature annotations shown in this document.]
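Description:
pRK5_mCherry_P2AT2A_GFP-nb-KS is a 6,041-nt mammalian expression plasmid built on the pRK5 backbone and assembled by Gibson cloning. It is propagated in E. coli as a high-copy plasmid through a ColE1/pUC-type origin and selected with ampicillin via the bla (AmpR) gene. An M13 phage origin is also present, along with backbone remnants such as lacZα, lacI, rop and bom fragments and a lac promoter/operator. No mammalian selection marker is annotated. The SV40 enhancer/early promoter downstream of the expression cassette is not followed by a resistance gene in the feature table.

Expression is driven by the human CMV immediate-early enhancer and promoter, followed by a fragment of CMV intron A and an SP6 promoter, and is terminated by an SV40 polyadenylation signal. The open reading frame begins with mCherry. According to the construct name, mCherry is joined through tandem P2A and T2A self-cleaving peptides to a GFP-binding nanobody carrying a "KS" element. The 2A sequences and KS are not annotated individually, but they would fit in the unannotated gaps around the downstream coding feature. That feature is matched by the software to a mouse immunoglobulin heavy-chain variable region, a hit that most likely reflects the immunoglobulin-like fold of the nanobody. A short IgH signal-sequence fragment called upstream of mCherry may similarly be a partial match rather than a functional element.

The 2A arrangement should yield mCherry and the nanobody fusion as separate proteins from one transcript, so red fluorescence marks transfected cells. The stated purpose is simply overexpression of this cassette. The associated publication concerns a micropeptide "killswitch" for probing condensate microenvironments, suggesting that KS denotes this peptide and that the nanobody recruits it to GFP-tagged proteins, though the record does not say so explicitly.
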