Features (pLannotate 1.2.2; 21 found; start..end, strand, type, name):
     14..393     +  enhancer       CMV enhancer: human cytomegalovirus immediate early enhancer
    394..597     +  promoter       CMV promoter: human cytomegalovirus (CMV) immediate early promoter
    733..776     +  intron         CMV intron (fragment): modified intron A from human cytomegalovirus
    828..846     +  promoter       SP6 promoter: promoter for bacteriophage SP6 RNA polymerase
    850..887     +  CDS            IgH signal sequence (fragment): signal sequence from the mouse immunoglobulin heavy chain variable region
    939..1646    +  CDS            mCherry: mCherry is a basic (constitutively fluorescent) red fluorescent protein published in 2004, derived from Discosoma sp.. It is reported to be a very rapidly-maturing monomer with low acid sensitivity.
   1860..2237    +  CDS            HVM18_MOUSE: Experimental evidence at protein level: Swiss-Prot protein existence level 1. From Mus musculus (Mouse).
   2354..2488    +  polyA_signal   SV40 poly(A) signal: SV40 polyadenylation signal
   2557..2914    +  promoter       SV40 promoter: SV40 enhancer and early promoter
   2933..3087    +  CDS            lacZα (fragment): LacZα fragment of β-galactosidase; lacZ fragment
   3093..3144    -  misc_feature   bom (fragment): basis of mobility region from pBR322
   3163..3543    +  rep_origin     M13 ori (sequence partly withheld): M13 bacteriophage origin of replication; arrow indicates direction of (+) strand synthesis
   3619..3668    -  misc_feature   bom (fragment): basis of mobility region from pBR322
   3770..3805    -  CDS            rop (fragment): Rop protein, which maintains plasmids at low copy number; rop
   3900..4004    +  promoter       AmpR promoter: bla
   4005..4865    +  CDS            AmpR: β-lactamase; bla; confers resistance to ampicillin, carbenicillin, and related antibiotics
   5036..5624    +  rep_origin     ori: high-copy-number ColE1/pMB1/pBR322/pUC origin of replication
   5807..5899    +  CDS            lacI (fragment): lac repressor; lacI; The lac repressor binds to the lac operator to inhibit transcription in E. coli. This inhibition can be relieved by adding lactose or isopropyl-β-D-thiogalactopyranoside (IPTG).
   5912..5933    +  protein_bind   CAP binding site: CAP binding activates transcription in the presence of cAMP. E. coli catabolite activator protein
   5948..5978    +  promoter       lac promoter: promoter for the E. coli lac operon
   5986..6002    +  protein_bind   lac operator: The lac repressor binds to the lac operator to inhibit transcription in E. coli. This inhibition can be relieved by adding lactose or isopropyl-β-D-thiogalactopyranoside (IPTG). lac repressor encoded by lacI
>Addgene plasmid #238233 | pRK5_mCherry_P2AT2A_GFP-nb-KS | addgene full sequence | sequence record 474436 | Addgene NGS Result
TTCGAGCTCGCCCGACATTGATTATTGACTAGTTATTAATAGTAATCAATTACGGGGTCATTAGTTCATA
GCCCATATATGGAGTTCCGCGTTACATAACTTACGGTAAATGGCCCGCCTGGCTGACCGCCCAACGACCC
CCGCCCATTGACGTCAATAATGACGTATGTTCCCATAGTAACGCCAATAGGGACTTTCCATTGACGTCAA
TGGGTGGAGTATTTACGGTAAACTGCCCACTTGGCAGTACATCAAGTGTATCATATGCCAAGTACGCCCC
CTATTGACGTCAATGACGGTAAATGGCCCGCCTGGCATTATGCCCAGTACATGACCTTATGGGACTTTCC
TACTTGGCAGTACATCTACGTATTAGTCATCGCTATTACCATGGTGATGCGGTTTTGGCAGTACATCAAT
GGGCGTGGATAGCGGTTTGACTCACGGGGATTTCCAAGTCTCCACCCCATTGACGTCAATGGGAGTTTGT
TTTGGCACCAAAATCAACGGGACTTTCCAAAATGTCGTAACAACTCCGCCCCATTGACGCAAATGGGCGG
TAGGCGTGTACGGTGGGAGGTCTATATAAGCAGAGCTCGTTTAGTGAACCGTCAGATCGCCTGGAGACGC
CATCCACGCTGTTTTGACCTCCATAGAAGACACCGGGACCGATCCAGCCTCCGCGGCCGGGAACGGTGCA
TTGGAACGCGGATTCCCCGTGCCAAGAGTGACGTAAGTACCGCCTATAGAGTCTATAGGCCCACCCCCTT
GGCTTCGTTAGAACGCGGCTACAATTAATACATAACCTTATGTATCATACACATACGATTTAGGTGACAC
TATAGAATAACATCCACTTTGCCTTTCTCTCCACAGGTGTCCACTCCCAGGTCCAACTGCACCTCGGTTC
TATCGATTGAATTCGTACCGGTGCCACCATGGTTTCCAAAGGAGAGGAGGATAATATGGCTATAATTAAA
GAGTTTATGCGGTTCAAGGTGCATATGGAGGGATCTGTGAACGGTCACGAGTTCGAAATCGAGGGCGAAG
GCGAGGGGCGACCCTATGAAGGGACACAGACGGCCAAACTGAAGGTGACCAAGGGTGGCCCCCTGCCTTT
CGCCTGGGACATCCTGTCACCCCAGTTTATGTACGGCTCTAAGGCTTACGTTAAGCACCCTGCCGATATT
CCGGACTACTTGAAACTGAGCTTCCCTGAAGGGTTCAAGTGGGAACGGGTAATGAATTTTGAGGATGGCG
GTGTAGTCACAGTTACCCAGGACAGCTCTCTTCAGGACGGAGAATTTATCTATAAGGTTAAACTTCGGGG
CACTAACTTCCCATCAGACGGCCCCGTGATGCAGAAGAAAACTATGGGCTGGGAAGCCAGCTCAGAACGC
ATGTATCCCGAGGACGGAGCACTGAAGGGAGAAATCAAGCAGCGACTCAAGCTGAAGGATGGGGGACATT
ATGATGCTGAGGTCAAAACCACCTATAAGGCCAAGAAACCCGTTCAGCTTCCTGGGGCATACAACGTGAA
TATCAAACTGGATATTACATCCCATAACGAAGACTATACCATCGTGGAACAGTACGAGCGGGCCGAGGGC
AGACATAGCACAGGGGGCATGGATGAATTGTACAAGGGAAGCGGAGCTACTAACTTCAGCCTGCTGAAGC
AGGCTGGAGACGTGGAGGAGAACCCTGGACCTGGAAGCGGAGAGGGCAGAGGAAGTCTTCTAACATGCGG
TGACGTGGAGGAGAATCCCGGCCCATATCCGTACGACGTACCAGACTACGCACCTAAGAAGAAGAGGAAG
GTTGGGGGAGGCGGCAGTGGCGGAGGGGGATCTATGGCTCAGGTGCAGCTGGTGGAATCTGGCGGCAGAC
TGGTGCAGGCCGGCGATAGCCTGAGACTGTCTTGTGCCGCCAGCGGCAGAACCTTCAGCACATCTGCCAT
GGCCTGGTTCAGACAGGCCCCTGGCCGCGAGAGGGAATTTGTGGCCGCCATCACATGGACCGTGGGCAAC
ACCATCCTGGGCGACAGCGTGAAGGGCCGGTTCACCATCAGCCGGGACAGAGCCAAGAACACCGTGGACC
TCCAGATGGACAACCTGGAACCCGAGGACACCGCCGTGTACTACTGCTCCGCCAGATCCAGAGGCTACGT
GCTGTCCGTGCTGCGGAGCGTGGACAGCTACGATTATTGGGGCCAGGGCACCCAAGTGACCGTGTCTGGC
GGCGGAGGAAGCGGAGGCGGAGGATCTATGATGATGATGAATAAGTTGGTTCTAGCGCAGTTCTTCTTCT
CCTGTCTATAGGTCGACCTGCAGAAGCTTGGCCGCCATGGCCCAACTTGTTTATTGCAGCTTATAATGGT
TACAAATAAAGCAATAGCATCACAAATTTCACAAATAAAGCATTTTTTTCACTGCATTCTAGTTGTGGTT
TGTCCAAACTCATCAATGTATCTTATCATGTCTGGATCGGGAATTAATTCGGCGCAGCACCATGGCCTGA
AATAACCTCTGAAAGAGGAACTTGGTTAGGTACCTTCTGAGGCGGAAAGAACCAGCTGTGGAATGTGTGT
CAGTTAGGGTGTGGAAAGTCCCCAGGCTCCCCAGCAGGCAGAAGTATGCAAAGCATGCATCTCAATTAGT
CAGCAACCAGGTGTGGAAAGTCCCCAGGCTCCCCAGCAGGCAGAAGTATGCAAAGCATGCATCTCAATTA
GTCAGCAACCATAGTCCCGCCCCTAACTCCGCCCATCCCGCCCCTAACTCCGCCCAGTTCCGCCCATTCT
CCGCCCCATGGCTGACTAATTTTTTTTATTTATGCAGAGGCCGAGGCCGCCTCGGCCTCTGAGCTATTCC
AGAAGTAGTGAGGAGGCTTTTTTGGAGGCCTAGGCTTTTGCAAAAAGCTGTTAACAGCTTGGCACTGGCC
GTCGTTTTACAACGTCGTGACTGGGAAAACCCTGGCGTTACCCAACTTAATCGCCTTGCAGCACATCCCC
CTTTCGCCAGCTGGCGTAATAGCGAAGAGGCCCGCACCGATCGCCCTTCCCAACAGTTGCGCAGCCTGAA
TGGCGAATGGCGCCTGATGCGGTATTTTCTCCTTACGCATCTGTGCGGTATTTCACACCGCATA
[142 nt withheld, positions 3145-3286]
C
[141 nt withheld, positions 3288-3428]
CCTTTGACGTTGGAGTCCACGTTCTTT
[37 nt withheld, positions 3456-3492]
ACCCTATCTCGGGCTATTCTTTTGATTTATAAGGGATTTTGCCGATTTCGGCCTATTGGTTAAAAAATGA
GCTGATTTAACAAAAATTTAACGCGAATTTTAACAAAATATTAACGTTTACAATTTTATGGTGCACTCTC
AGTACAATCTGCTCTGATGCCGCATAGTTAAGCCAGCCCCGACACCCGCCAACACCCGCTGACGCGCCCT
GACGGGCTTGTCTGCTCCCGGCATCCGCTTACAGACAAGCTGTGACCGTCTCCGGGAGCTGCATGTGTCA
GAGGTTTTCACCGTCATCACCGAAACGCGCGAGACGAAAGGGCCTCGTGATACGCCTATTTTTATAGGTT
AATGTCATGATAATAATGGTTTCTTAGACGTCAGGTGGCACTTTTCGGGGAAATGTGCGCGGAACCCCTA
TTTGTTTATTTTTCTAAATACATTCAAATATGTATCCGCTCATGAGACAATAACCCTGATAAATGCTTCA
ATAATATTGAAAAAGGAAGAGTATGAGTATTCAACATTTCCGTGTCGCCCTTATTCCCTTTTTTGCGGCA
TTTTGCCTTCCTGTTTTTGCTCACCCAGAAACGCTGGTGAAAGTAAAAGATGCTGAAGATCAGTTGGGTG
CACGAGTGGGTTACATCGAACTGGATCTCAACAGCGGTAAGATCCTTGAGAGTTTTCGCCCCGAAGAACG
TTTTCCAATGATGAGCACTTTTAAAGTTCTGCTATGTGGCGCGGTATTATCCCGTATTGACGCCGGGCAA
GAGCAACTCGGTCGCCGCATACACTATTCTCAGAATGACTTGGTTGAGTACTCACCAGTCACAGAAAAGC
ATCTTACGGATGGCATGACAGTAAGAGAATTATGCAGTGCTGCCATAACCATGAGTGATAACACTGCGGC
CAACTTACTTCTGACAACGATCGGAGGACCGAAGGAGCTAACCGCTTTTTTGCACAACATGGGGGATCAT
GTAACTCGCCTTGATCGTTGGGAACCGGAGCTGAATGAAGCCATACCAAACGACGAGCGTGACACCACGA
TGCCTGTAGCAATGGCAACAACGTTGCGCAAACTATTAACTGGCGAACTACTTACTCTAGCTTCCCGGCA
ACAATTAATAGACTGGATGGAGGCGGATAAAGTTGCAGGACCACTTCTGCGCTCGGCCCTTCCGGCTGGC
TGGTTTATTGCTGATAAATCTGGAGCCGGTGAGCGTGGGTCTCGCGGTATCATTGCAGCACTGGGGCCAG
ATGGTAAGCCCTCCCGTATCGTAGTTATCTACACGACGGGGAGTCAGGCAACTATGGATGAACGAAATAG
ACAGATCGCTGAGATAGGTGCCTCACTGATTAAGCATTGGTAACTGTCAGACCAAGTTTACTCATATATA
CTTTAGATTGATTTAAAACTTCATTTTTAATTTAAAAGGATCTAGGTGAAGATCCTTTTTGATAATCTCA
TGACCAAAATCCCTTAACGTGAGTTTTCGTTCCACTGAGCGTCAGACCCCGTAGAAAAGATCAAAGGATC
TTCTTGAGATCCTTTTTTTCTGCGCGTAATCTGCTGCTTGCAAACAAAAAAACCACCGCTACCAGCGGTG
GTTTGTTTGCCGGATCAAGAGCTACCAACTCTTTTTCCGAAGGTAACTGGCTTCAGCAGAGCGCAGATAC
CAAATACTGTTCTTCTAGTGTAGCCGTAGTTAGGCCACCACTTCAAGAACTCTGTAGCACCGCCTACATA
CCTCGCTCTGCTAATCCTGTTACCAGTGGCTGCTGCCAGTGGCGATAAGTCGTGTCTTACCGGGTTGGAC
TCAAGACGATAGTTACCGGATAAGGCGCAGCGGTCGGGCTGAACGGGGGGTTCGTGCACACAGCCCAGCT
TGGAGCGAACGACCTACACCGAACTGAGATACCTACAGCGTGAGCTATGAGAAAGCGCCACGCTTCCCGA
AGGGAGAAAGGCGGACAGGTATCCGGTAAGCGGCAGGGTCGGAACAGGAGAGCGCACGAGGGAGCTTCCA
GGGGGAAACGCCTGGTATCTTTATAGTCCTGTCGGGTTTCGCCACCTCTGACTTGAGCGTCGATTTTTGT
GATGCTCGTCAGGGGGGCGGAGCCTATGGAAAAACGCCAGCAACGCGGCCTTTTTACGGTTCCTGGCCTT
TTGCTGGCCTTTTGCTCACATGTTCTTTCCTGCGTTATCCCCTGATTCTGTGGATAACCGTATTACCGCC
TTTGAGTGAGCTGATACCGCTCGCCGCAGCCGAACGACCGAGCGCAGCGAGTCAGTGAGCGAGGAAGCGG
AAGAGCGCCCAATACGCAAACCGCCTCTCCCCGCGCGTTGGCCGATTCATTAATGCAGCTGGCACGACAG
GTTTCCCGACTGGAAAGCGGGCAGTGAGCGCAACGCAATTAATGTGAGTTAGCTCACTCATTAGGCACCC
CAGGCTTTACACTTTATGCTTCCGGCTCGTATGTTGTGTGGAATTGTGAGCGGATAACAATTTCACACAG
GAAACAGCTATGACATGATTACGAATTAA
